Addgene plasmid #39542: pGFH14A5
Depositing lab: Katharina Strub. Depositing organization: University of Geneva. Publication: SRP keeps polypeptides translocation-competent by slowing translation to match limiting ER-targeting sites. Lakkaraju AK, Mary C, Scherrer A, Johnson AE, Strub K. Cell. 2008 May 2;133(3):440-51. 10.1016/j.cell.2008.02.049 PubMed 18455985.
Backbone
  Vector backbone: pEGFP-C1P
  Total vector size (bp): 5123
  Vector type: Mammalian Expression
  Selectable markers: Neomycin (select with G418)
Growth in bacteria
  Bacterial resistance: Kanamycin, 50 μg/mL
  Growth temperature: 37°C
  Growth strain: DH5alpha
  Copy number: Unknown
Gene/Insert
  Gene/Insert name: SRP14
  Species: H. sapiens (human)
  Mutation: Amino acids 96-100 changed to alanine
  GenBank ID: X73459.1
  Entrez Gene: SRP14 (a.k.a. ALURBP)
  Tag / fusion protein: EGFP (N terminal on insert)
  Cloning method: Restriction Enzyme; 5′ cloning site Eco RI (not destroyed); 3′ cloning site Xma I (not destroyed)
  Sequencing primers: 5′ GCGATCACATGGTCCTGCTG; 3′ GTTCAGGGGGAGGTGTGGGAG
Terms and licenses: Academic/Nonprofit Terms; Industry Terms: Not Available to Industry
How to cite: pGFH14A5 was a gift from Katharina Strub (Addgene plasmid # 39542 ; http://n2t.net/addgene:39542 ; RRID:Addgene_39542)
