[The description below was written by a language model from this plasmid's Addgene catalogue record.]
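Description:
pGFH14A5 is a mammalian expression plasmid of about 5.1 kb built on pEGFP-C1P, a derivative of the pEGFP-C1 family of N-terminal GFP fusion vectors. It is propagated in E. coli under kanamycin selection, and it carries a neomycin resistance marker that allows G418 selection of transfected mammalian cells. In vectors of this family a single resistance cassette typically serves both purposes. The record does not name the promoter driving the fusion or the origins of replication, and no feature table is provided, so these details cannot be confirmed here.

The insert is human SRP14 (also known as ALURBP), cloned between EcoRI and XmaI sites that both remain intact, so that EGFP is fused to the N terminus of the protein. SRP14 is a subunit of the signal recognition particle and, together with SRP9, forms part of the Alu domain, which is responsible for the particle's elongation arrest activity during cotranslational targeting to the endoplasmic reticulum. This version carries a mutation in which amino acids 96 to 100 are replaced by alanines, as the "A5" in the name suggests.

The associated publication concerns how SRP keeps nascent polypeptides translocation-competent by slowing translation to match limiting ER-targeting sites. The construct is therefore suited to expressing a fluorescently trackable, mutated SRP14 in mammalian cells to examine how altering this region affects SRP function, presumably in comparison with a wild-type fusion. The record itself does not spell out the functional effect of the mutation.
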