>Addgene plasmid #39542 | pGFH14A5 | addgene partial sequence | sequence record 51975 | EGFP-C 5'-CATGGTCCTGCTGGAGTTCGTG-3'
AGTCCGGACTCAGATCTCGAGCTCAAGCTTCGAATTCACGTCGAGCCAGCGTCGCCGCGATGGTGTTGTT
GGAGAGCGAGCAGTTCCTGACGGAGCTGACCAGACTTTTCCAGAAGTGCCGGACGTCGGGCAGCGTCTAT
ATCACCTTGAAGAAGTATGACGGTCGAACCAAACCCATTCCAAAGAAAGGTACTGTGGAGGGCTTTGAGC
CCGCAGACAACAAGTGTCTGTTAAGAGCTACCGATGGGAAGAAGAAGATCAGCACTGTGGTGAGCTCCAA
GGAAGTGAATAAGTTTCAGATGGCTTATTCAAACCTCCTTAGAGCTAACATGGATGGGTTGAAGGCAGCA
GCAGCAGCAAACAAAACTAAGAAGACCAAAGCAGCAGCAGCAGCAGCAGCAGCAGCACCTGCCGCAGCAG
CAACAGCAGCAACAACAGCAGCAACAACAGCAGCAACAGCAGCACAGTAAAGGGCATACATTTCCTGCTT
TCACCAATTAACCACTGAATTGCTATTTTTTCCTTTTGGGGGATCCACCGGATCTAGATAACTGATCATA
ATCAGCCATACCACATTTGTAGAGGTTTTACTTGCTTTAAAAAACCTCCCACACCTCCCCCTGAACCTGA
AACATAAAATGAATGCAATTGTTGTTGTTAACTTGTTTATTGCAGCTTATAATGGTTACAAATAAAGCAA
TAGCATCACAAATTTCACAAATAAAGCATTTTTTTCACTGCATTCTAGTTGTGGTTTGTCCAAACTCATC
AATGTATCTTAACGCGTAAATTGTAAGCGTTAATATTTTGTTAAAATTCGCGTTAAATTTT
